>Addgene plasmid #26386 | pdestDD04Neo | depositor full sequence | sequence record 12434 | Author sequence
CACCTAAATTGTAAGCGTTAATATTTTGTTAAAATTCGCGTTAAATTTTTGTTAAATCAGCTCATTTTTT
AACCAATAGGCCGAAATCGGCAAAATCCCTTATAAATCAAAAGAATAGACCGAGATAGGGT
[37 nt withheld, positions 132-168]
AAAGAACGTGGACTCCAACGTCAAAGG
[49 nt withheld, positions 196-244]
T
[91 nt withheld, positions 246-336]
G
[124 nt withheld, positions 338-461]
CCCATTCGCCATTCAGGCTGCGCAACTGTTGGGAAGGGCGATCGGTGCGGGCCTCTTCGCTATTACGCCA
GCTGGCGAAAGGGGGATGTGCTGCAAGGCGATTAAGTTGGGTAACGCCAGGGTTTTCCCAGTCACGACGT
TGTAAAACGACGGCCAGTGAATTGTAATACGACTCACTATAGGGCGAATTGGGTACCGGGCCCAAAGCTG
GTACCGGTCCGGAATTCCCGGGTCGAGATATCAACTTTGTACAAGAAAGCTGGGTTACGGCCGACTAGTA
GGAAACAGTTATGTTTGGTATATTGGGAATGTATTCTGTCATTTAAGGCAAAAACCCCATAGACACTACT
CCACTTTCAAATTATCAACTTCTACTCACCTTCCACTGAGCCTCAAACCCAAACCTTCTTCCGATCTTTC
TTGCATCGTGCTCATCAATACTTGTGATTTTAGCAAGAAAAACGCCGTCCTCGAAACTCTTGACAAACAA
TAGGGGAAACCCCCAAAAAGCAAAAGCAGGAAAATTAATTTCATAAACTTTCACTTGATTGAAAAATTCC
AAAAATACTCCAAAACTTTTTCACGATGAGCATGATTTGACGTCATGAGAGGCCCAGACGTGCGAAGAAA
TAAAAATTGCGGTCATAAACTGAAACGTAACATATGATAAGGTATTTTGTGTGCGGTTTTTTCTATGATG
TTTCAAAAAAAATTTATCAGAAGTAAAAAAAACATAAGAAGTGTACACAGAACATTGTGTAGATTTTGGG
ATAGAATTATTATTAATGGGGGGAGGGAGCACAATTTTTTTCGACTTTTTATTACGAATTAATTCTATTT
TTGAATCTACACAATTTCATTGTTAGAGGTGACTTAAAAGAAGCTAAAAAACAAAGAAATTAAGAAGAAG
TTTTTTTGATAATAACAAAAATAGGGGGTGGGAGCACAGGGAGAAAGAGCATGTAGGGATGTTGAAGAGT
AATTGGACTTAGAAGTCAGAGGCACGGGCGCGAGATGCTGAAAATTTAAATATTACTCGTTAGTTAGTAG
AACTCAGTTTAAACTTACTCTGATGACAGCGGCCCCTATTATTTTTGACACCAGACAAGTTGGTAATGGT
AGCGACCGGCGCTCAGTTGGAATTCTACGAATGCTATTTGTATAGTTCATCCATGCCATGTGTAATCCCA
GCAGCTGTTACAAACTCAAGAAGGACCATGTGGTCTCTCTTTTCGTTGGGATCTTTCGAAAGGGCAGATT
GTGTGGACAGGTAATGGTTGTCTGGTAAAAGGACAGGGCCATCGCCAATTGGAGTATTTTGTTGATAATG
GTCTGCTAGTTGAACGCTTCCATCTTCAATGTTGTGTCTAATTTTGAAGTTCTGAAAATTTAAATCAGAT
TAGTTAGTTAGTAAAATCATGTTTAAACTTACAACTTTGATTCCATTCTTTTGTTTGTCTGCCATGATGT
ATACATTGTGTGAGTTATAGTTGTATTCCAATTTGTGTCCAAGAATGTTTCCATCTTCTTTAAAATCAAT
ACCTTTTAACTCGATTCTATTAACAAGGGTATCACCTTCAAACTTGACTTCAGCACCTGAAAATTTAAAT
ATGTATGGTTAGTTAGTACCGAACTGTTTAAACTTACGTGTCTTGTAGTTCCCGTCATCTTTGAAAAATA
TAGTTCTTTCCTGTACATAACCTTCGGGCATGGCACTCTTGAAAAAGTCATGCCGTTTCATATGATCTGG
GTATCTCGAGAAGCATTGAACACCATAACAGAAAGTAGTGACAAGTGTTGGCTGAAAATTTAAATAATCA
GGGTTAGTTAGTATATATATGTTTAAACTTACCCATGGAACAGGTAGTTTTCCAGTAGTGCAAATAAATT
TAAGGGTAAGTTTTCCGTATGTTGCATCACCTTCACCCTCTCCACTGACAGAAAATTTGTGCCCATTAAC
ATCACCATCTAATTCAACAAGAATTGGGACAACTCCAGTGAAAAGTTCTTCTCCTTTACTCATTTTTTCT
ACCGGTACCTTACGCTTCTTCTTTGGAGCAGTCAAGCCTGCTTTTTTGTACAAAGTTGGCATTATAAAAA
AGCATTGCTTATCAATTTGTTGCAACGAACAGGTCACTATCAGTCAAAATAAAATCATTATTTGGAGCTC
TAGAGCGTCGACTAAGTTGGCAGCATCACCCGACGCACTTTGCGCCGAATAAATACCTGTGACGGAAGAT
CACTTCGCAGAATAAATAAATCCTGGTGTCCCTGTTGATACCGGGAAGCCCTGGGCCAACTTTTGGCGAA
AATGAGACGTTGATCGGCACGTAAGAGGTTCCAACTTTCACCATAATGAAATAAGATCACTACCGGGCGT
ATTTTTTGAGTTATCGAGATTTTCAGGAGCTAAGGAAGCTAAAATGGAGAAAAAAATCACTGGATATACC
ACCGTTGATATATCCCAATGGCATCGTAAAGAACATTTTGAGGCATTTCAGTCAGTTGCTCAATGTACCT
ATAACCAGACCGTTCAGCTGGATATTACGGCCTTTTTAAAGACCGTAAAGAAAAATAAGCACAAGTTTTA
TCCGGCCTTTATTCACATTCTTGCCCGCCTGATGAATGCTCATCCGGAATTCCGTATGGCAATGAAAGAC
GGTGAGCTGGTGATATGGGATAGTGTTCACCCTTGTTACACCGTTTTCCATGAGCAAACTGAAACGTTTT
CATCGCTCTGGAGTGAATACCACGACGATTTCCGGCAGTTTCTACACATATATTCGCAAGATGTGGCGTG
TTACGGTGAAAACCTGGCCTATTTCCCTAAAGGGTTTATTGAGAATATGTTTTTCGTCTCAGCCAATCCC
TGGGTGAGTTTCACCAGTTTTGATTTAAACGTGGCCAATATGGACAACTTCTTCGCCCCCGTTTTCACCA
TGGGCAAATATTATACGCAAGGCGACAAGGTGCTGATGCCGCTGGCGATTCAGGTTCATCATGCCGTCTG
TGATGGCTTCCATGTCGGCAGAATGCTTAATGAATTACAACAGTACTGCGATGAGTGGCAGGGCGGGGCG
TAATCGCGTGGATCCGGCTTACTAAAAGCCAGATAACAGTATGCGTATTTGCGCGCTGATTTTTGCGGTA
TAAGAATATATACTGATATGTATACCCGAAGTATGTCAAAAAGAGGTGTGCTATGAAGCAGCGTATTACA
GTGACAGTTGACAGCGACAGCTATCAGTTGCTCAAGGCATATATGATGTCAATATCTCCGGTCTGGTAAG
CACAACCATGCAGAATGAAGCCCGTCGTCTGCGTGCCGAACGCTGGAAAGCGGAAAATCAGGAAGGGATG
GCTGAGGTCGCCCGGTTTATTGAAATGAACGGCTCTTTTGCTGACGAGAACAGGGACTGGTGAAATGCAG
TTTAAGGTTTACACCTATAAAAGAGAGAGCCGTTATCGTCTGTTTGTGGATGTACAGAGTGATATTATTG
ACACGCCCGGGCGACGGATGGTGATCCCCCTGGCCAGTGCACGTCTGCTGTCAGATAAAGTCTCCCGTGA
ACTTTACCCGGTGGTGCATATCGGGGATGAAAGCTGGCGCATGATGACCACCGATATGGCCAGTGTGCCG
GTCTCCGTTATCGGGGAAGAAGTGGCTGATCTCAGCCACCGCGAAAATGACATCAAAAACGCCATTAACC
TGATGTTCTGGGGAATATAAATGTCAGGCTCCCTTATACACAGCCAGTCTGCAGGTCGATACAGTAGAAA
TTACAGAAACTTTATCACGTTTAGTAAGTATAGAGGCTGAAAATCCAGATGAAGCCGAACGACTTGTAAG
AGAAAAGTATAAGAGTTGTGAAATTGTTCTTGATGCAGATGATTTTCAGGACTATGACACTAGCGTATAT
GAATAGGTAGATGTTTTTATTTTGTCACACAAAAAAGAGGCTCGCACCTCTTTTTCTTATTTCTTTTTAT
GATTTAATACGGCATTGAGGACAATAGCGAGTAGGCTGGATACGACGATTCCGTTTGAGAAGAACATTTG
GAAGGCTGTCGGTCGAGCTCGAATTCTACAGGTCACTAATACCATCTAAGTAGTTGATTCATAGTGACTG
CATATGTTGTGTTTTACAGTATTATGTAGTCTGTTTTTTATGCAAAATCTAATTTAATATATTGATATTT
ATATCATTTTACGTTTCTCGTTCAACTTTTCTATACAAAGTTGATATCACTAGTCGGCGGCCGCTCTAGA
GGATCCAAGGGCCCATTTCTAAATTTTAGTTTAATAAAAAAATTTTAAAATAATACGAGTTTTGAGACTA
ACTTTCAATAAAAACCAAAAAATTGCTTCAAAAAAGAGCTCGCGCCGATTTACGATAAACACAGCGCGCT
ACGACACTCCGAAAACCGCGCCGCACCATTACATTCTCCGCCCCACCGCACGGTTTGCGGAAGGCGATGA
AATTGCTGGGCCTAAAATTTTAACCCTTTTTTTCCCGTTTTTCAACTGTTTTCCCGATTTTTTCGATATT
TTTTTCAGGTTTTTAGTTAGAAAAGTATATAAAAATTGCATTATTTGTAGTTTTCGCTCGTAATTTGTGA
TAGAAAACGGCCAATTTGCCTAGATTTGTGATTCTACCAAGTGGAATTTTTGGGAAAATATCAATATTCC
ACGATTTTTATTCAAATCATAACGTTTCGAAATTATCAGCTTAAATAAAACTAAAATAAATAATAAAATA
CTAAAAACCCTGAATTTCTCGGTTCTCGGTTCAGCTTGAGTTCGTTCTATACACGTTATCGATTTTTGTC
ATTTCGTTTAATCATGGGTTTTGATTCATTTTAAATATGAAATTTGATTTATTCCTCGTTTCGAAGTTGG
TTTGTCTTGTCCGGCCGGTAAACAAATGTTATTAAAAAAAATAATAAATTTCGAAATTTTTCGTAATGTT
CCGCAATCGTGTTTTTCCGTTTATCTCGTCTTCCCTTCCTTCAAATATACTATTTATTTTCTCAATTCAC
ATATTTTCAGCCAGCCCTGCTCAACAAGTGGAATAAAAATGATTGAACAAGATGGATTGCACGCAGGTTC
TCCGGCCGCTTGGGTGGAGAGGCTATTCGGCTATGACTGGGCACAACAGACAATCGGCTGCTCTGATGCC
GCCGTGTTCCGGCTGTCAGCGCAGGGGCGCCCGGTTCTTTTTGTCAAGACCGACCTGTCCGGTGCCCTGA
ATGAACTGCAGGACGAGGCAGCGCGGCTATCGTGGCTGGCCACGACGGGCGTTCCTTGCGCAGCTGTGCT
CGACGTTGTCACTGAAGCGGGAAGGGACTGGCTGCTATTGGGCGAAGTGCCGGGGCAGGATCTCCTGTCA
TCTCACCTTGCTCCTGCCGAGAAAGTATCCATCATGGCTGATGCAATGCGGCGGCTGCATACGCTTGATC
CGGCTACCTGCCCATTCGACCACCAAGCGAAACATCGCATCGAGCGAGCACGTACTCGGATGGAAGCCGG
TCTTGTCGATCAGGATGATCTGGACGAAGAGCATCAGGGGCTCGCACCAGCCGAACTGTTCGCCAGGCTC
AAGGCGCGCATGCCCGACGGCGAGGATCTCGTCGTGACCCATGGCGATGCCTGCTTGCCGAATATCATGG
TGGAAAATGGCCGCTTTTCTGGATTCATCGACTGTGGCCGGCTGGGTGTGGCGGACCGCTATCAGGACAT
AGCGTTGGCTACCCGTGATATTGCTGAAGAGCTTGGCGGCGAATGGGCTGACCGCTTCCTCGTGCTTTAC
GGTATCGCCGCTCCCGATTCGCAGCGCATCGCCTTCTATCGCCTTCTTGACGAGTTCTTCTGAGTCCAAT
TACTCTTCAACATCCCTACATGCTCTTTCTCCCTGTGCTCCCACCCCCTATTTTTGTTATTATCAAAAAA
CTTCTCTTAATTTCTTTGTTTTTTAGCTTCTTTTAAGCCACCTCTAACAATGAAATTGTGTAGATTCAAA
AATAGAATTAATTCGTAATAAAAAGTCGAAAAAAATTGTGCTCCCTCCCCCCATTAATAATAATTCTATC
CCAAAATCTACACAATGTTCTGTGTACACTTCTTATGTTTTTTACTTCTGATAAATTTTTTTGAAACATC
ATAGAAAAAACCGCACACAAAATACCTTATCATATGTTACGTTTCAGTTTATGACCGCAATTTTTATTTC
TTCGCACGTCTGGGCCTCTCATGACGTCAAATCATGCTCATCGTGAAAAAGTTTTGGAGTATTTTTGGAA
TTTTTCAATCAAGTGAAAGTTTATGAAATTAATTTTCCTGCTTTTGCTTTTTGGGGTTTCCCCTATTGTT
TGTCAAGATTTCGAGGACGGCGTTTTTCTTGCTAAAATCACAAGTATTGATGAGCACGATGCAAGAAAGA
TCGGAAGAAGGTTTGGGTTTGAGGCTCAGTGGAAGGTGAGTAGAAGTTGATAATTTGAAAGTGGAGTAGT
GTCTATGGGGTTTTTGCCTTAAATGACAGAATACATTCCCAATATACCAAACATAACTGTTTCTCGAGGT
CGACGGTATCGATAAGCTTGATATCGAATTCCTGCAGCCCGGGGGATCCACTAGTTCTAGAGCGGCCGCC
ACCGCGGTGGAGCTCCAGCTTTTGTTCCCTTTAGTGAGGGTTAATTTCGAGCTTGGCGTAATCATGGTCA
TAGCTGTTTCCTGTGTGAAATTGTTATCCGCTCACAATTCCACACAACATACGAGCCGGAAGCATAAAGT
GTAAAGCCTGGGGTGCCTAATGAGTGAGCTAACTCACATTAATTGCGTTGCGCTCACTGCCCGCTTTCCA
GTCGGGAAACCTGTCGTGCCAGCTGCATTAATGAATCGGCCAACGCGCGGGGAGAGGCGGTTTGCGTATT
GGGCGCTCTTCCGCTTCCTCGCTCACTGACTCGCTGCGCTCGGTCGTTCGGCTGCGGCGAGCGGTATCAG
CTCACTCAAAGGCGGTAATACGGTTATCCACAGAATCAGGGGATAACGCAGGAAAGAACATGTGAGCAAA
AGGCCAGCAAAAGGCCAGGAACCGTAAAAAGGCCGCGTTGCTGGCGTTTTTCCATAGGCTCCGCCCCCCT
GACGAGCATCACAAAAATCGACGCTCAAGTCAGAGGTGGCGAAACCCGACAGGACTATAAAGATACCAGG
CGTTTCCCCCTGGAAGCTCCCTCGTGCGCTCTCCTGTTCCGACCCTGCCGCTTACCGGATACCTGTCCGC
CTTTCTCCCTTCGGGAAGCGTGGCGCTTTCTCATAGCTCACGCTGTAGGTATCTCAGTTCGGTGTAGGTC
GTTCGCTCCAAGCTGGGCTGTGTGCACGAACCCCCCGTTCAGCCCGACCGCTGCGCCTTATCCGGTAACT
ATCGTCTTGAGTCCAACCCGGTAAGACACGACTTATCGCCACTGGCAGCAGCCACTGGTAACAGGATTAG
CAGAGCGAGGTATGTAGGCGGTGCTACAGAGTTCTTGAAGTGGTGGCCTAACTACGGCTACACTAGAAGG
ACAGTATTTGGTATCTGCGCTCTGCTGAAGCCAGTTACCTTCGGAAAAAGAGTTGGTAGCTCTTGATCCG
GCAAACAAACCACCGCTGGTAGCGGTGGTTTTTTTGTTTGCAAGCAGCAGATTACGCGCAGAAAAAAAGG
ATCTCAAGAAGATCCTTTGATCTTTTCTACGGGGTCTGACGCTCAGTGGAACGAAAACTCACGTTAAGGG
ATTTTGGTCATGAGATTATCAAAAAGGATCTTCACCTAGATCCTTTTAAATTAAAAATGAAGTTTTAAAT
CAATCTAAAGTATATATGAGTAAACTTGGTCTGACAGTTACCAATGCTTAATCAGTGAGGCACCTATCTC
AGCGATCTGTCTATTTCGTTCATCCATAGTTGCCTGACTCCCCGTCGTGTAGATAACTACGATACGGGAG
GGCTTACCATCTGGCCCCAGTGCTGCAATGATACCGCGAGACCCACGCTCACCGGCTCCAGATTTATCAG
CAATAAACCAGCCAGCCGGAAGGGCCGAGCGCAGAAGTGGTCCTGCAACTTTATCCGCCTCCATCCAGTC
TATTAATTGTTGCCGGGAAGCTAGAGTAAGTAGTTCGCCAGTTAATAGTTTGCGCAACGTTGTTGCCATT
GCTACAGGCATCGTGGTGTCACGCTCGTCGTTTGGTATGGCTTCATTCAGCTCCGGTTCCCAACGATCAA
GGCGAGTTACATGATCCCCCATGTTGTGCAAAAAAGCGGTTAGCTCCTTCGGTCCTCCGATCGTTGTCAG
AAGTAAGTTGGCCGCAGTGTTATCACTCATGGTTATGGCAGCACTGCATAATTCTCTTACTGTCATGCCA
TCCGTAAGATGCTTTTCTGTGACTGGTGAGTACTCAACCAAGTCATTCTGAGAATAGTGTATGCGGCGAC
CGAGTTGCTCTTGCCCGGCGTCAATACGGGATAATACCGCGCCACATAGCAGAACTTTAAAAGTGCTCAT
CATTGGAAAACGTTCTTCGGGGCGAAAACTCTCAAGGATCTTACCGCTGTTGAGATCCAGTTCGATGTAA
CCCACTCGTGCACCCAACTGATCTTCAGCATCTTTTACTTTCACCAGCGTTTCTGGGTGAGCAAAAACAG
GAAGGCAAAATGCCGCAAAAAAGGGAATAAGGGCGACACGGAAATGTTGAATACTCATACTCTTCCTTTT
TCAATATTATTGAAGCATTTATCAGGGTTATTGTCTCATGAGCGGATACATATTTGAATGTATTTAGAAA
AATAAACAAATAGGGGTTCCGCGCACATTTCCCCGAAAAGTGC
Features (pLannotate 1.2.2; 25 found; start..end, strand, type, name):
     33..461     -  rep_origin     f1 ori (sequence partly withheld): f1 bacteriophage origin of replication; arrow indicates direction of (+) strand synthesis
    466..623     -  CDS            lacZα (fragment): LacZα fragment of β-galactosidase; lacZ fragment
    626..644     +  promoter       T7 promoter: promoter for bacteriophage T7 RNA polymerase
    705..726     +  protein_bind   attB2 (fragment): mutant version of attB; recombination site for the Gateway® BP reaction BP Clonase™
    841..936     -  CDS            aex-5 (fragment): AEX5_CAEEL - Also known as kpc-3 From Caenorhabditis elegans.
   1621..2481    -  CDS            sg25: sg25 is a basic (constitutively fluorescent) green fluorescent protein published in 1997, derived from Aequorea victoria.
   2526..2625    -  protein_bind   attL1: mutant version of attL; recombination site for the Gateway® LR reaction LR Clonase™
   2782..2884    +  promoter       cat promoter: promoter of the E. coli cat gene encoding chloramphenicol acetyltransferase
   2885..3544    +  CDS            CmR: chloramphenicol acetyltransferase; cat; confers resistance to chloramphenicol
   3723..3881    +  CDS            ccdA (fragment): CCDA_ECO57 - Also known as H, letA. Experimental evidence at protein level: Swiss-Prot protein existence level 1. Antitoxin component of a type II toxin-antitoxin (TA) system which inhibits the post-segregational killing (PSK) of plasmid-free cells, also referred to as a plasmid addiction system. Binds to and blocks the activity of CcdB; will also remove bound CcdB protein from the CcdB-GyrA complex by forming a CcdA-CcdB complex, a process termed rejuvenation. Functions as a transcriptional corepressor for the ccdAB operon, repression also requires CcdB (By similarity). From Escherichia coli
   3886..4188    +  CDS            ccdB: CCDB_ECOLI - Also known as G, letB, letD. Experimental evidence at protein level: Swiss-Prot protein existence level 1. Toxic component of a type II toxin-antitoxin (TA) system, functioning in plasmid maintainence. Responsible for the post- segregational killing (PSK) of plasmid-free cells, also referred to as a plasmid addiction system. Half-life of over 2 hours. Cell killing by CcdB is accompanied by filamentation, defects in chromosome and plasmid segregation, defects in cell division, formation of anucleate cells, decreased DNA synthesis and plasmid loss. Interferes with the activity of DN
   4232..4384    +  CDS            dpnD (fragment): DPND_STRPN - Protein predicted: Swiss-Prot protein existence level 4. From Streptococcus pneumoniae serotype 4 (strain ATCC BAA-334 / TIGR4).
   4581..4700    -  protein_bind   attR1: mutant version of attR; recombination site for the Gateway® LR reaction LR Clonase™
   4684..4704    -  protein_bind   attB4: mutant version of attB; core recombination site for the Gateway® BP reaction BP Clonase™
   5540..6331    +  CDS            neo: KKA2_KLEPN - Also known as kan, nptII. Experimental evidence at protein level: Swiss-Prot protein existence level 1. Resistance to kanamycin, neomycin, paromomycin, ribostamycin, butirosin and gentamicin B. From Klebsiella pneumoniae.
   6784..6936    +  CDS            aex-5 (fragment): AEX5_CAEEL - Also known as kpc-3 From Caenorhabditis elegans.
   7034..7126    -  misc_feature   MCS (fragment): pBluescript multiple cloning site
   7139..7157    -  promoter       T3 promoter: promoter for bacteriophage T3 RNA polymerase
   7202..7218    -  protein_bind   lac operator: The lac repressor binds to the lac operator to inhibit transcription in E. coli. This inhibition can be relieved by adding lactose or isopropyl-β-D-thiogalactopyranoside (IPTG). lac repressor encoded by lacI
   7226..7256    -  promoter       lac promoter: promoter for the E. coli lac operon
   7271..7292    -  protein_bind   CAP binding site: CAP binding activates transcription in the presence of cAMP. E. coli catabolite activator protein
   7305..7397    -  CDS            lacI (fragment): lac repressor; lacI; The lac repressor binds to the lac operator to inhibit transcription in E. coli. This inhibition can be relieved by adding lactose or isopropyl-β-D-thiogalactopyranoside (IPTG).
   7580..8168    -  rep_origin     ori: high-copy-number ColE1/pMB1/pBR322/pUC origin of replication
   8339..9199    -  CDS            AmpR: β-lactamase; bla; confers resistance to ampicillin, carbenicillin, and related antibiotics
   9200..9304    -  promoter       AmpR promoter: bla
