[The description below was written by a language model from this plasmid's Addgene catalogue record and pLannotate feature annotations shown in this document.]
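Description:
pdestDD04Neo is an empty Gateway destination vector for Caenorhabditis elegans transgenesis, built on a pBluescript (pBS) backbone. It replicates in E. coli from a high-copy ColE1/pUC-type origin and also carries an f1 origin. The AmpR β-lactamase gene provides ampicillin selection, and remnants of the pBluescript lacZα/MCS region remain, with flanking T7 and T3 promoters. Because the Gateway cassette contains the ccdB toxin gene together with a chloramphenicol acetyltransferase (CmR) marker, the unrecombined plasmid is maintained under combined chloramphenicol and ampicillin selection in a ccdB-tolerant strain. Recombination replaces this cassette, which counter-selects against parental vector in ordinary strains.

The automated annotation labels the sites bracketing the CmR/ccdB cassette as attL1 on one side and attR1 overlapping an attB4 core on the other. This suggests a recombination interface involving att4- and att1-type sites, but the exact site identities should be confirmed from the sequence. Next to the attL1-labelled site, on the opposite strand, lies a GFP-family coding sequence derived from Aequorea victoria. A fragment recombined into the cassette would therefore sit beside this green fluorescent reporter, an arrangement consistent with promoter::GFP reporter construction, although the record does not state this explicitly.

Elsewhere in the plasmid is a neo (nptII) open reading frame, the catalogue's neomycin marker, which allows transgenic worms to be selected with G418. The promoter driving neo is not annotated. Short fragments matching the C. elegans aex-5 locus follow both the reporter and neo. They probably reflect worm genomic regulatory or 3′ sequence, but their role is not stated. The vector comes from work establishing antibiotic selection as a marker for nematode transgenesis.
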