Addgene plasmid #26386: pdestDD04Neo
Purpose: (Empty Backbone)
Depositing lab: Denis Dupuy. Depositing organization: Delegation INSERM Nouvelle-Aquitaine. Publication: An antibiotic selection marker for nematode transgenesis. Giordano-Santini R, Milstein S, Svrzikapa N, Tu D, Johnsen R, Baillie D, Vidal M, Dupuy D. Nat Methods. 2010 Sep;7(9):721-3. doi: 10.1038/nmeth.1494. Epub 2010 Aug 22. PubMed 20729841.
Backbone
  Vector backbone: pBS
  Vector type: Bacterial Expression, Worm Expression
  Selectable markers: Neomycin (select with G418)
Growth in bacteria
  Bacterial resistance: Chloramphenicol and Ampicillin, 25 & 100 μg/mL
  Growth temperature: 37°C
  Growth strain: ccdB Survival
  Growth instructions: ccdB resistant bacteria ex: DB3.1 E. coli
  Copy number: High Copy
Gene/Insert
  Gene/Insert name: None
  Species: C. elegans (nematode)
  Cloning method: Restriction Enzyme
  Sequencing primers: 5′ N/A
Terms and licenses: Academic/Nonprofit Terms; Industry Terms: Not Available to Industry
How to cite: pdestDD04Neo was a gift from Denis Dupuy (Addgene plasmid # 26386 ; http://n2t.net/addgene:26386 ; RRID:Addgene_26386)
