>Addgene plasmid #26386 | pdestDD04Neo | addgene partial sequence | sequence record 32267 | 26386 with GFPfusionREV
CTCCAGTGAAAAGTTCTTCTCCTTTACTCATTTTTTCTACCGGTACCTTACGCTTCTTCTTTGGAGCAGT
CAAGCCTGCTTTTTTGTACAAAGTTGGCATTATAAAAAAGCATTGCTTATCAATTTGTTGCAACGAACAG
GTCACTATCAGTCAAAATAAAATCATTATTTGGAGCTCTAGAGCGTCGACTAAGTTGGCAGCATCACCCG
ACGCACTTTGCGCCGAATAAATACCTGTGACGGAAGATCACTTCGCAGAATAAATAAATCCTGGTGTCCC
TGTTGATACCGGGAAGCCCTGGGCCAACTTTTGGCGAAAATGAGACGTTGATCGGCACGTAAGAGGTTCC
AACTTTCACCATAATGAAATAAGATCACTACCGGGCGTATTTTTTGAGTTATCGAGATTTTCAGGAGCTA
AGGAAGCTAAAATGGAGAAAAAAATCACTGGATATACCACCGTTGATATATCCCAATGGCATCGTAAAGA
ACATTTTGAGGCATTTCAGTCAGTTGCTCAATGTACCTATAACCAGACCGTTCAGCTGGATATTACGGCC
TTTTTAAAGACCGTAAAGAAAAATAAGCACAAGTTTTATCCGGCCTTTATTCACATTCTTGCCCGCCTGA
TGAATGCTCATCCGGAACTCCGTATGGCAATGAAAGACGGTGAGCTGGTGATATGGGATAGTGTTCACCC
TTGTTACACCGTTTTCCATGAGCAAACTGAAACGTTTTCATCGCTCTGGAGTGAATACCACGACGATTTC
CGGCAGTTTCTACACATATATTCGCAAGATGTGGCGTGTTACGGTGAAAACCTGGCCTATTTCCCTAAAG
G
