>Addgene plasmid #26386 | pdestDD04Neo | addgene partial sequence | sequence record 32268 | 26386 with GFPfusionREV
CAAGCCTGCTTTTTTGTACAAAGTTGGCATTATAAAAAAGCATTGCTTATCAATTTGTTGCAACGAACAG
GTCACTATCAGTCAAAATAAAATCATTATTTGGAGCTCTAGAGCGTCGACTAAGTTGGCAGCATCACCCG
ACGCACTTTGCGCCGAATAAATACCTGTGACGGAAGATCACTTCGCAGAATAAATAAATCCTGGTGTCCC
TGTTGATACCGGGAAGCCCTGGGCCAACTTTTGGCGAAAATGAGACGTTGATCGGCACGTAAGAGGTTCC
AACTTTCACCATAATGAAATAAGATCACTACCGGGCGTATTTTTTGAGTTATCGAGATTTTCAGGA
