>Addgene plasmid #26386 | pdestDD04Neo | addgene partial sequence | sequence record 32269 | 26386 with CAT-R
GGTATATCCAGTGATTTTTTTCTCCATTTTAGCTTCCTTAGCTCCTGAANNNNNCGATAACTCAAAAAAT
ACGCCCGGTAGTGATCTTATTTCATTATGGTGAAAGTTGGAACCTCTTACGTGCCGATCAACGTCTCATT
TTCGCCAAAAGTTGGCCCAGGGCTTCCCGGTATCAACAGGGACACCAGGATTTATTTATTCTGCGAAGTG
ATCTTCCGTCACAGGTATTTATTCGGCGCAAAGTGCGTCGGGTGATGCTGCCAACTTAGTCGACGCTCTA
GAGCTCCAAATAATGATTTTATTTTGACTGATAGTGACCTGTTCGTTGCAACAAATTGATAAGCAATGCT
TTTTTATAATGCCAACTTTGTACAAAAAAGCAGGCTTGACTGCTCCAAAGAAGAAGCGTAAGGTACCGGT
AGAAAAAATGAGTAAAGGAGAAGAACTTTTCACTGGAGTTGTCCCAATTCTTGTTGAATTAGATGGTGAT
GTTAATGGGCACAAATTTTCTGTCAGTGGAGAGGGTGAAGGTGATGCAACATACGGAAAACTTACCCTTA
AATTTATTTGCACTACTGGAAAACTACCTGTTCCATGGGTAAGTTTAAACATATATATACTAACTAACCC
TGATTATTTAAATTTTCAGCCAACACTTGTCACTACTTTCTGTTATGGTGTTCAATGCTTCTCGAGATAC
CCAGATCATATGAAACGGC
