>Addgene plasmid #26386 | pdestDD04Neo | addgene partial sequence | sequence record 32270 | 26386 with M13rev
GATACCTCCTAAGGGACAAAGCTGGAGCTCCACCGCGGTGGCGGCCGCTCTAGAACTAGTGGATCCCCCG
GGCTGCAGGAATTCGATATCAAGCTTATCGATACCGTCGACCTCGAGAAACAGTTATGTTTGGTATATTG
GGAATGTATTCTGTCATTTAAGGCAAAAACCCCATAGACACTACTCCACTTTCAAATTATCAACTTCTAC
TCACCTTCCACTGAGCCTCAAACCCAAACCTTCTTCCGATCTTTCTTGCATCGTGCTCATCAATACTTGT
GATTTTAGCAAGAAAAACGCCGTCCTCGAAATCTTGACAAACAATAGGGGAAACCCCAAAAAGCAAAAGC
AGGAAAATTAATTTCATAAACTTTCACTTGATTGAAAAATTCCAAAAATACTCCAAAACTTTTTCACGAT
GAGCATGATTTGACGTCATGAGAGGCCCAGACGTGCGAAGAAATAAAAATTGCGGTCATAAACTGAAACG
TAACATATGATAAGGTATTTTGTGTGCGGTTTTTTCTATGATGTTTCAAAAAAATTTATCAGAAGTAAAA
AACATAAGAAGTGTACACAGAACATTGTGTAGATTTTGGGATAGAATTATTATTAATGGGGGGAGGGAGC
ACAATTTTTTTCGACTTTTTATTACGAATTAATTCTATTTTTGAATCTACACAATTTCATTGTTAGAGGT
GGCTTAAAAGAAGCTAAAAAACAAAGAAATTAAGAGAAGTTTTTTGATAATAACAAAAATAGGGGGTGGG
AGCACAGGGAGAAAGAGCATGTAGGGATGTTGAAGAGTAATTGGACTCAGAAGAACTCGTCAAGAAGGCG
ATAGAAGGCGATGCGCTGCGAATCGGGAGCGGCGATACCGTAAAGCACGAGGAAGCGGTCAGCCCATTCG
CCGCCA
