>Addgene plasmid #26386 | pdestDD04Neo | addgene partial sequence | sequence record 32271 | 26386 with GFP-F
AGACTATACAAATAGCATTCGTAGGAATTCCAACTGAGCGCCGGTCGCTACCATTACCAACTTGTCTGGT
GTCAAAAATAATAGGGGCCGCTGTCATCAGAGTAAGTTTAAACTGAGTTCTACTAACTAACGAGTAATAT
TTAAATTTTCAGCATCTCGCGCCCGTGCCTCTGACTTCTAAGTCCAATTACTCTTCAACATCCCTACATG
C
